Addgene plasmid #15324: myc-EAF pBacPAK8
Depositing lab: Joan Conaway & Ronald Conaway. Depositing organization: Stowers Institute for Medical Research. Publication: ELL-associated factors 1 and 2 are positive regulators of RNA polymerase II elongation factor ELL. Kong SE, Banks CA, Shilatifard A, Conaway JW, Conaway RC. Proc Natl Acad Sci U S A. 2005 Jul 19. 102(29):10094-8. 10.1073/pnas.0503017102 PubMed 16006523.
Backbone
  Vector backbone: pBacPAK8
  Backbone manufacturer: Clontech
  Backbone size w/o insert (bp): 5538
  Vector type: Baculovirus construction
Growth in bacteria
  Bacterial resistance: Ampicillin, 100 μg/mL
  Growth temperature: 37°C
  Growth strain: DH5alpha
  Copy number: Unknown
Gene/Insert
  Gene/Insert name: ELL Associated Factor (alt names: EAF; EAF1)
  Species: H. sapiens (human)
  Insert size (bp): 807
  Entrez Gene: EAF1
  Tag / fusion protein: Myc (N terminal on backbone)
  Cloning method: Restriction Enzyme; 5′ cloning site Xho1 (not destroyed); 3′ cloning site Kpn1 (not destroyed)
  Sequencing primers: 5′ Bac1; 3′ Bac2
Terms and licenses: Academic/Nonprofit Terms; Industry Terms: Not Available to Industry
How to cite: myc-EAF pBacPAK8 was a gift from Joan Conaway & Ronald Conaway (Addgene plasmid # 15324 ; http://n2t.net/addgene:15324 ; RRID:Addgene_15324)
