[The description below was written by a language model from this plasmid's Addgene catalogue record.]
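Description:
myc-EAF pBacPAK8 is a baculovirus transfer plasmid built on the commercial pBacPAK8 backbone (about 5.5 kb without insert) and carrying the human ELL-associated factor 1 coding sequence (EAF1, also called EAF). The 807 bp insert was placed between XhoI and KpnI sites, both of which remain intact, and is fused at its N terminus to a Myc epitope tag, which the record describes as residing on the backbone side of the junction. The plasmid is propagated in standard E. coli cloning strains under ampicillin selection; its copy number is not recorded.

As a "baculovirus construction" vector, it is not itself an expression plasmid for direct use. Transfer vectors of this type are generally co-introduced into insect cells with baculoviral genomic DNA, so that viral sequences flanking the cloning site recombine with the genome and yield a recombinant virus that expresses the inserted gene during infection. The record provides no feature table and does not name the promoter driving the insert, the flanking viral sequences, or the bacterial origin, so these details cannot be confirmed from the available fields.

The Myc tag allows the recombinant protein to be detected or immunopurified with anti-Myc antibodies. The associated publication concerns EAF1 and EAF2 as positive regulators of the RNA polymerase II elongation factor ELL. This suggests the construct was made to produce tagged EAF1 in insect cells for biochemical studies of its interaction with ELL and its effect on transcription elongation, although the record does not explicitly state the intended experiments.
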