>Addgene plasmid #15324 | myc-EAF pBacPAK8 | addgene partial sequence | sequence record 21775 | 15324 with polyhedrin-F
AAACCTATAAATACGGATCTATGGAACAGAAGTTGATTTCCGAAGAAGACCTCGAGATGAATGGGACCGC
AAACCCG
[318 nt withheld, positions 78-395]
GAGGGCAGCAGTAAAATCCAGGCCCGAATGGAACAGCAGCCCACTCGTCCTCCACAGACGTCACAGCCAC
CACCACCTCCACCACCTATGCCATTCAGAGCTCCAACGAAGCCTCCAGTTGGACCCAAAACTTCTCCCTT
GAAAGATAACCCCTCACCTGAACCTCAGTTGGATGACATCAAAAGAGAGCTGAGGGCTGAAGTTGACATT
ATTGAACAAATGAGCAGCAGCAGTGGGAGCAGCTCTTCAGACTCTGAGAGCTCTTCGGGAAGTGATGACG
ATAGCTCCAGCAGTGGAGGCGAGGACAATGGCCCAGCCTCTCCTCCGCAGCCTTCACACCAGCAGCCCCT
ACACAGTA
